Addgene plasmid #161447: pDONR221-SV2B_STOP
Purpose: Gateway entry clone with codon-optimized ORF sequence for subcloning into custom expression vectors. Contains a STOP codon at the end of the codon-optimized ORF sequence.
Depositing lab: RESOLUTE Consortium & Giulio Superti-Furga. Depositing organization: CeMM Research Center for Molecular Medicine. Publication: The RESOLUTE consortium: unlocking SLC transporters for drug discovery. Superti-Furga G, Lackner D, Wiedmer T, Ingles-Prieto A, Barbosa B, Girardi E, Goldmann U, Gurtl B, Klavins K, Klimek C, Lindinger S, Lineiro-Retes E, Muller AC, Onstein S, Redinger G, Reil D, Sedlyarov V, Wolf G, Crawford M, Everley R, ... Steppan CM. Nat Rev Drug Discov. 2020 Jul;19(7):429-430. doi: 10.1038/d41573-020-00056-6. PubMed 32265506.
Backbone
  Vector backbone: pDONR221
  Backbone manufacturer: ThermoFisher Scientific
  Backbone size w/o insert (bp): 2550
  Vector type: Mammalian Expression
Growth in bacteria
  Bacterial resistance: Kanamycin, 50 μg/mL
  Growth temperature: 37°C
  Growth strain: NEB Stable
  Copy number: High Copy
Gene/Insert
  Gene/Insert name: SV2B (alt name: KIAA0735, HsT19680)
  Species: H. sapiens (human)
  Insert size (bp): 2052
  Entrez Gene: SV2B (a.k.a. FLJ30413, FLJ42732, HsT19680, KIAA0735)
  Cloning method: Gateway Cloning
  Sequencing primers: 5′ M13-fwd; 3′ M13-rev
Terms and licenses: Academic/Nonprofit Terms; Industry Terms
Depositor comments: This plasmid contains a STOP codon at the end of the codon-optimized ORF. For the version of this plasmid that does not contain a STOP codon, please see Addgene plasmid 132281 For more information on the full Resolute plasmid collection, please see www.addgene.org/depositor-collections/re-solute/. Please provide your feedback on this plasmid to the RESOLUTE consortium by filling out their RESOLUTE repository feedback form: https://forms.office.com/Pages/ResponsePage.aspx?id=0e05yklzmkS7rjFGQL4N7z4feCLQvEJAmVcOCM_u885UN1JJRko0Ukg4TVQwNTZLOUxPQVJWT1NHUCQlQCN0PWcu
How to cite: pDONR221-SV2B_STOP was a gift from RESOLUTE Consortium & Giulio Superti-Furga (Addgene plasmid # 161447 ; http://n2t.net/addgene:161447 ; RRID:Addgene_161447)
