[The description below was written by a language model from this plasmid's Addgene catalogue record and pLannotate feature annotations shown in this document.]
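Description:
pDONR221-SV2B_STOP is a Gateway entry clone built on the pDONR221 backbone, carrying a codon-optimized open reading frame for human SV2B (synaptic vesicle glycoprotein 2B, also listed as KIAA0735). The sequenced plasmid is about 4.6 kb, which agrees with the recorded backbone and insert sizes. It is maintained in E. coli at high copy through a ColE1/pUC-type origin and selected with kanamycin via an aminoglycoside phosphotransferase (KanR) gene. Although catalogued under mammalian expression, the annotated features show no eukaryotic promoter or polyadenylation signal. The plasmid itself is therefore a shuttle for the ORF rather than an expression vector.

The SV2B coding sequence of roughly 2 kb sits between attL1 and attL2, the recombination sites used in the Gateway LR reaction, so it can be transferred directionally into any attR-containing destination vector chosen by the user. Upstream of attL1 lie the rrnB T1 and T2 transcription terminators, which insulate the insert from read-through transcription in bacteria. A T7 promoter lies just beyond attL2, oriented back toward the insert. The short lacI and lacZα fragments flagged in the annotation are backbone remnants rather than functional genes. M13 forward and reverse primer sites are recorded for sequencing across the insert.

This version retains a stop codon at the end of the ORF, making it suited to native or N-terminally tagged expression but not to C-terminal fusions; a companion clone without the stop codon exists for that purpose. The plasmid belongs to a consortium collection of solute carrier and related transporter ORFs assembled for drug discovery research.
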