Features (pLannotate 1.2.2; 10 found; start..end, strand, type, name):
    121..213     +  CDS            lacI (fragment): lac repressor; lacI; The lac repressor binds to the lac operator to inhibit transcription in E. coli. This inhibition can be relieved by adding lactose or isopropyl-β-D-thiogalactopyranoside (IPTG).
    268..295     -  terminator     rrnB T2 terminator: transcription terminator T2 from the E. coli rrnB gene
    427..470     +  terminator     rrnB T1 terminator: Escherichia coli rrnB; transcription terminator T1 from the E. coli rrnB gene
    517..553     -  CDS            lacZα (fragment): LacZα fragment of β-galactosidase; lacZ fragment
    569..668     +  protein_bind   attL1: mutant version of attL; recombination site for the Gateway® LR reaction LR Clonase™
    674..2722    +  CDS            SV2B: SV2B_HUMAN - Also known as KIAA0735. Experimental evidence at protein level: Swiss-Prot protein existence level 1. (Microbial infection) Receptor for the C.botulinum neurotoxin type A2 (BoNT/A, botA); glycosylation is not essential but enhances the interaction (PubMed:29649119). Probably also serves as a receptor for the closely related C.botulinum neurotoxin type A1. From Homo sapiens (Human).
   2727..2826    -  protein_bind   attL2: mutant version of attL; recombination site for the Gateway® LR reaction LR Clonase™
   2844..2862    -  promoter       T7 promoter: promoter for bacteriophage T7 RNA polymerase
   2996..3805    +  CDS            KanR: aminoglycoside phosphotransferase; aph(3')-Ia; confers resistance to kanamycin in bacteria or G418 (Geneticin®) in eukaryotes
   3952..4540    +  rep_origin     ori: high-copy-number ColE1/pMB1/pBR322/pUC origin of replication
>Addgene plasmid #161447 | pDONR221-SV2B_STOP | addgene full sequence | sequence record 388615 | Addgene NGS Result
CTTTCCTGCGTTATCCCCTGATTCTGTGGATAACCGTATTACCGCCTTTGAGTGAGCTGATACCGCTCGC
CGCAGCCGAACGACCGAGCGCAGCGAGTCAGTGAGCGAGGAAGCGGAAGAGCGCCCAATACGCAAACCGC
CTCTCCCCGCGCGTTGGCCGATTCATTAATGCAGCTGGCACGACAGGTTTCCCGACTGGAAAGCGGGCAG
TGAGCGCAACGCAATTAATACGCGTACCGCTAGCCAGGAAGAGTTTGTAGAAACGCAAAAAGGCCATCCG
TCAGGATGGCCTTCTGCTTAGTTTGATGCCTGGCAGTTTATGGCGGGCGTCCTGCCCGCCACCCTCCGGG
CCGTTGCTTCACAACGTTCAAATCCGCTCCCGGCGGATTTGTCCTACTCAGGAGAGCGTTCACCGACAAA
CAACAGATAAAACGAAAGGCCCAGTCTTCCGACTGAGCCTTTCGTTTTATTTGATGCCTGGCAGTTCCCT
ACTCTCGCGTTAACGCTAGCATGGATGTTTTCCCAGTCACGACGTTGTAAAACGACGGCCAGTCTTAAGC
TCGGGCCCCAAATAATGATTTTATTTTGACTGATAGTGACCTGTTCGTTGCAACACATTGATGAGCAATG
CTTTTTTATAATGCCAACTTTGTACAAAAAAGCAGGCTCCACCATGGACGATTACAAGTATCAGGACAAC
TACGGCGGCTATGCCCCTTCCGATGGCTACTATAGGGGCAACGAGTCCAATCCAGAGGAGGACGCCCAGT
CTGATGTGACCGAGGGCCACGACGAGGAGGATGAGATCTACGAGGGCGAGTATCAGGGCATCCCCCACCC
TGACGATGTGAAGGCCAAGCAGGCCAAGATGGCCCCAAGCCGGATGGACTCCCTGAGAGGCCAGACCGAT
CTGATGGCAGAGCGGCTGGAGGACGAGGAGCAGCTGGCCCACCAGTACGAGACAATCATGGATGAGTGCG
GCCACGGCAGATTCCAGTGGATCCTGTTCTTTGTGCTGGGACTGGCCCTGATGGCAGACGGAGTGGAGGT
GTTTGTGGTGAGCTTCGCCCTGCCATCCGCCGAGAAGGATATGTGCCTGAGCTCCTCTAAGAAGGGCATG
CTGGGCATGATCGTGTATCTGGGCATGATGGCAGGAGCCTTCATCCTGGGAGGACTGGCAGACAAGCTGG
GACGGAAGAGAGTGCTGTCCATGTCTCTGGCCGTGAACGCCTCCTTTGCCTCTCTGAGCTCCTTCGTGCA
GGGCTACGGCGCCTTCCTGTTTTGCCGGCTGATCTCCGGAATCGGAATCGGAGGCGCCCTGCCCATCGTG
TTCGCCTATTTTTCTGAGTTCCTGAGCAGGGAGAAGAGGGGAGAGCACCTGAGCTGGCTGGGCATCTTCT
GGATGACCGGAGGACTGTACGCATCTGCCATGGCCTGGAGCATCATCCCTCACTACGGCTGGGGCTTTAG
CATGGGCACCAATTATCACTTTCACTCCTGGAGAGTGTTCGTGATCGTGTGCGCCCTGCCATGTACAGTG
TCTATGGTGGCCCTGAAGTTTATGCCAGAGAGCCCCAGGTTCCTGCTGGAGATGGGCAAGCACGACGAGG
CCTGGATGATCCTGAAGCAGGTGCACGATACCAACATGCGCGCCAAGGGCACACCCGAGAAGGTGTTCAC
CGTGAGCAATATCAAGACACCTAAGCAGATGGACGAGTTTATCGAGATCCAGTCTAGCACCGGCACATGG
TACCAGAGGTGGCTGGTGCGCTTTAAGACAATCTTCAAGCAAGTGTGGGATAACGCCCTGTACTGCGTGA
TGGGCCCCTATCGGATGAATACCCTGATCCTGGCCGTGGTGTGGTTTGCCATGGCCTTCTCCTACTATGG
CCTGACAGTGTGGTTTCCTGACATGATCAGATACTTCCAGGATGAGGAGTATAAGTCTAAGATGAAGGTG
TTCTTTGGCGAGCACGTGTACGGCGCCACAATCAACTTCACCATGGAGAATCAGATCCACCAGCACGGCA
AGCTGGTGAACGACAAGTTTACCAGGATGTATTTCAAGCACGTGCTGTTTGAGGACACATTCTTTGATGA
GTGCTACTTTGAGGACGTGACCTCCACAGATACCTATTTCAAGAACTGTACAATCGAGTCTACCATCTTT
TACAATACCGACCTGTATGAGCACAAGTTCATCAACTGCCGCTTTATCAATTCCACATTCCTGGAGCAGA
AGGAGGGCTGTCACATGGATCTGGAGCAGGACAACGATTTTCTGATCTACCTGGTGAGCTTCCTGGGCAG
CCTGTCCGTGCTGCCTGGCAATATCATCTCCGCCCTGCTGATGGACCGGATCGGCAGACTGAAGATGATC
GGCGGCTCCATGCTGATCTCTGCCGTGTGCTGTTTCTTTCTGTTCTTTGGCAACTCTGAGAGCGCCATGA
TCGGCTGGCAGTGCCTGTTCTGTGGCACCAGCATCGCCGCCTGGAATGCCCTGGATGTGATCACAGTGGA
GCTGTATCCAACAAACCAGCGGGCCACCGCCTTTGGCATCCTGAATGGCCTGTGCAAGTTCGGCGCCATC
CTGGGCAATACCATCTTTGCCTCTTTCGTGGGCATCACAAAGGTGGTGCCAATCCTGCTGGCAGCAGCAA
GCCTGGTGGGAGGAGGCCTGATCGCCCTGAGGCTGCCCGAGACCCGCGAGCAGGTGCTGATGTAAGACCC
AGCTTTCTTGTACAAAGTTGGCATTATAAGAAAGCATTGCTTATCAATTTGTTGCAACGAACAGGTCACT
ATCAGTCAAAATAAAATCATTATTTGCCATCCAGCTGATATCCCCTATAGTGAGTCGTATTACATGGTCA
TAGCTGTTTCCTGGCAGCTCTGGCCCGTGTCTCAAAATCTCTGATGTTACATTGCACAAGATAAAAATAT
ATCATCATGAACAATAAAACTGTCTGCTTACATAAACAGTAATACAAGGGGTGTTATGAGCCATATTCAA
CGGGAAACGTCGAGGCCGCGATTAAATTCCAACATGGATGCTGATTTATATGGGTATAAATGGGCTCGCG
ATAATGTCGGGCAATCAGGTGCGACAATCTATCGCTTGTATGGGAAGCCCGATGCGCCAGAGTTGTTTCT
GAAACATGGCAAAGGTAGCGTTGCCAATGATGTTACAGATGAGATGGTCAGACTAAACTGGCTGACGGAA
TTTATGCCTCTTCCGACCATCAAGCATTTTATCCGTACTCCTGATGATGCATGGTTACTCACCACTGCGA
TCCCCGGAAAAACAGCATTCCAGGTATTAGAAGAATATCCTGATTCAGGTGAAAATATTGTTGATGCGCT
GGCAGTGTTCCTGCGCCGGTTGCATTCGATTCCTGTTTGTAATTGTCCTTTTAACAGCGATCGCGTATTT
CGTCTCGCTCAGGCGCAATCACGAATGAATAACGGTTTGGTTGATGCGAGTGATTTTGATGACGAGCGTA
ATGGCTGGCCTGTTGAACAAGTCTGGAAAGAAATGCATAAACTTTTGCCATTCTCACCGGATTCAGTCGT
CACTCATGGTGATTTCTCACTTGATAACCTTATTTTTGACGAGGGGAAATTAATAGGTTGTATTGATGTT
GGACGAGTCGGAATCGCAGACCGATACCAGGATCTTGCCATCCTATGGAACTGCCTCGGTGAGTTTTCTC
CTTCATTACAGAAACGGCTTTTTCAAAAATATGGTATTGATAATCCTGATATGAATAAATTGCAGTTTCA
TTTGATGCTCGATGAGTTTTTCTAATCAGAATTGGTTAATTGGTTGTAACACTGGCAGAGCATTACGCTG
ACTTGACGGGACGGCGCAAGCTCATGACCAAAATCCCTTAACGTGAGTTACGCGTCGTTCCACTGAGCGT
CAGACCCCGTAGAAAAGATCAAAGGATCTTCTTGAGATCCTTTTTTTCTGCGCGTAATCTGCTGCTTGCA
AACAAAAAAACCACCGCTACCAGCGGTGGTTTGTTTGCCGGATCAAGAGCTACCAACTCTTTTTCCGAAG
GTAACTGGCTTCAGCAGAGCGCAGATACCAAATACTGTTCTTCTAGTGTAGCCGTAGTTAGGCCACCACT
TCAAGAACTCTGTAGCACCGCCTACATACCTCGCTCTGCTAATCCTGTTACCAGTGGCTGCTGCCAGTGG
CGATAAGTCGTGTCTTACCGGGTTGGACTCAAGACGATAGTTACCGGATAAGGCGCAGCGGTCGGGCTGA
ACGGGGGGTTCGTGCACACAGCCCAGCTTGGAGCGAACGACCTACACCGAACTGAGATACCTACAGCGTG
AGCTATGAGAAAGCGCCACGCTTCCCGAAGGGAGAAAGGCGGACAGGTATCCGGTAAGCGGCAGGGTCGG
AACAGGAGAGCGCACGAGGGAGCTTCCAGGGGGAAACGCCTGGTATCTTTATAGTCCTGTCGGGTTTCGC
CACCTCTGACTTGAGCGTCGATTTTTGTGATGCTCGTCAGGGGGGCGGAGCCTATGGAAAAACGCCAGCA
ACGCGGCCTTTTTACGGTTCCTGGCCTTTTGCTGGCCTTTTGCTCACATGTT
