>Addgene plasmid #161447 | pDONR221-SV2B_STOP | depositor partial sequence | sequence record 312829 | Codon-optimized ORF of SV2B
ATGGACGATTACAAGTATCAGGACAACTACGGCGGCTATGCCCCTTCCGATGGCTACTATAGGGGCAACG
AGTCCAATCCAGAGGAGGACGCCCAGTCTGATGTGACCGAGGGCCACGACGAGGAGGATGAGATCTACGA
GGGCGAGTATCAGGGCATCCCCCACCCTGACGATGTGAAGGCCAAGCAGGCCAAGATGGCCCCAAGCCGG
ATGGACTCCCTGAGAGGCCAGACCGATCTGATGGCAGAGCGGCTGGAGGACGAGGAGCAGCTGGCCCACC
AGTACGAGACAATCATGGATGAGTGCGGCCACGGCAGATTCCAGTGGATCCTGTTCTTTGTGCTGGGACT
GGCCCTGATGGCAGACGGAGTGGAGGTGTTTGTGGTGAGCTTCGCCCTGCCATCCGCCGAGAAGGATATG
TGCCTGAGCTCCTCTAAGAAGGGCATGCTGGGCATGATCGTGTATCTGGGCATGATGGCAGGAGCCTTCA
TCCTGGGAGGACTGGCAGACAAGCTGGGACGGAAGAGAGTGCTGTCCATGTCTCTGGCCGTGAACGCCTC
CTTTGCCTCTCTGAGCTCCTTCGTGCAGGGCTACGGCGCCTTCCTGTTTTGCCGGCTGATCTCCGGAATC
GGAATCGGAGGCGCCCTGCCCATCGTGTTCGCCTATTTTTCTGAGTTCCTGAGCAGGGAGAAGAGGGGAG
AGCACCTGAGCTGGCTGGGCATCTTCTGGATGACCGGAGGACTGTACGCATCTGCCATGGCCTGGAGCAT
CATCCCTCACTACGGCTGGGGCTTTAGCATGGGCACCAATTATCACTTTCACTCCTGGAGAGTGTTCGTG
ATCGTGTGCGCCCTGCCATGTACAGTGTCTATGGTGGCCCTGAAGTTTATGCCAGAGAGCCCCAGGTTCC
TGCTGGAGATGGGCAAGCACGACGAGGCCTGGATGATCCTGAAGCAGGTGCACGATACCAACATGCGCGC
CAAGGGCACACCCGAGAAGGTGTTCACCGTGAGCAATATCAAGACACCTAAGCAGATGGACGAGTTTATC
GAGATCCAGTCTAGCACCGGCACATGGTACCAGAGGTGGCTGGTGCGCTTTAAGACAATCTTCAAGCAAG
TGTGGGATAACGCCCTGTACTGCGTGATGGGCCCCTATCGGATGAATACCCTGATCCTGGCCGTGGTGTG
GTTTGCCATGGCCTTCTCCTACTATGGCCTGACAGTGTGGTTTCCTGACATGATCAGATACTTCCAGGAT
GAGGAGTATAAGTCTAAGATGAAGGTGTTCTTTGGCGAGCACGTGTACGGCGCCACAATCAACTTCACCA
TGGAGAATCAGATCCACCAGCACGGCAAGCTGGTGAACGACAAGTTTACCAGGATGTATTTCAAGCACGT
GCTGTTTGAGGACACATTCTTTGATGAGTGCTACTTTGAGGACGTGACCTCCACAGATACCTATTTCAAG
AACTGTACAATCGAGTCTACCATCTTTTACAATACCGACCTGTATGAGCACAAGTTCATCAACTGCCGCT
TTATCAATTCCACATTCCTGGAGCAGAAGGAGGGCTGTCACATGGATCTGGAGCAGGACAACGATTTTCT
GATCTACCTGGTGAGCTTCCTGGGCAGCCTGTCCGTGCTGCCTGGCAATATCATCTCCGCCCTGCTGATG
GACCGGATCGGCAGACTGAAGATGATCGGCGGCTCCATGCTGATCTCTGCCGTGTGCTGTTTCTTTCTGT
TCTTTGGCAACTCTGAGAGCGCCATGATCGGCTGGCAGTGCCTGTTCTGTGGCACCAGCATCGCCGCCTG
GAATGCCCTGGATGTGATCACAGTGGAGCTGTATCCAACAAACCAGCGGGCCACCGCCTTTGGCATCCTG
AATGGCCTGTGCAAGTTCGGCGCCATCCTGGGCAATACCATCTTTGCCTCTTTCGTGGGCATCACAAAGG
TGGTGCCAATCCTGCTGGCAGCAGCAAGCCTGGTGGGAGGAGGCCTGATCGCCCTGAGGCTGCCCGAGAC
CCGCGAGCAGGTGCTGATGTAA
